Addgene plasmid #215305: pMVV099
Purpose: Expresses sfGFP under induction with the Cuminic Acid Marionette Cassette (CymRAM + PCymRC-sfGFP) with a BBR1 backbone.
Depositing lab: Brian Pfleger. Depositing organization: University of Wisconsin, Madison. Publication: Synthetic Biology Toolbox for Nitrogen-Fixing Soil Microbes. Venkataraman M, Ynigez-Gutierrez A, Infante V, MacIntyre A, Fernandes-Junior PI, Ane JM, Pfleger B. ACS Synth Biol. 2023 Dec 15;12(12):3623-3634. doi: 10.1021/acssynbio.3c00414. Epub 2023 Nov 21. PubMed 37988619.
Backbone
  Vector backbone: BBR1
  Backbone size w/o insert (bp): 4000
  Total vector size (bp): 4753
  Modifications to backbone: Constitutive CymRAM expression
  Vector type: Bacterial Expression, Synthetic Biology
Growth in bacteria
  Bacterial resistance: Kanamycin, 50 μg/mL
  Growth temperature: 37°C
  Growth strain: DH5alpha
  Copy number: Low Copy
Gene/Insert
  Gene/Insert name: sfGFP
  Species: Synthetic
  Insert size (bp): 711
  Promoter: PCymRC
  Tag / fusion protein: None
  Cloning method: Gibson Cloning
  Sequencing primers: 5′ na
Resource information
  A portion of this plasmid was derived from a plasmid made by: Optimized induction cassettes were cloned from the Marionette sensor collection into broad host origin BBR1: https://www.addgene.org/kits/marionette-sensor-collection/ https://doi.org/10.1038/s41589-018-0168-3
Terms and licenses: Academic/Nonprofit Terms; Industry Terms: Not Available to Industry
How to cite: pMVV099 was a gift from Brian Pfleger (Addgene plasmid # 215305 ; http://n2t.net/addgene:215305 ; RRID:Addgene_215305)
