[The description below was written by a language model from this plasmid's Addgene catalogue record and pLannotate feature annotations shown in this document.]
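Description:
pMVV099 is a low-copy, broad-host-range bacterial expression plasmid of about 4.75 kb that places superfolder GFP under cuminic acid control. It is built on a pBBR1 backbone: the annotated pBBR1 oriV and its cognate Rep protein gene, originally from a Bordetella bronchiseptica plasmid, support replication in many Gram-negative species in addition to E. coli. A KanR gene (aminoglycoside phosphotransferase) confers kanamycin resistance for selection. The feature table also lists several very short matches to a tet promoter, TcR, RSF ori and the pBR322 bom region. These are fragments only and are unlikely to represent functional elements.

The payload is the cuminic acid sensor cassette taken from the Marionette sensor collection and moved into the pBBR1 backbone by Gibson assembly. The repressor, the optimized CymRAM variant of Pseudomonas putida CymR, is expressed constitutively. The annotation places a lacIq promoter fragment immediately upstream of the cymR coding sequence. The output promoter, PCymRC, carries two CuO operator sites to which CymR binds. Because the map is circular, these sit just upstream of an sTRSV hammerhead ribozyme and the untagged sfGFP coding sequence. Such ribozymes generally act as insulators, cleaving the 5' leader so that the transcript is standardised independently of promoter context. Without inducer, CymR occupies the operators and blocks transcription, while cuminic acid releases the repressor and switches on sfGFP fluorescence.

The plasmid comes from a synthetic biology toolbox developed for nitrogen-fixing soil microbes. It serves as a reporter for characterising cuminic acid-inducible expression in such hosts.
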