Features (pLannotate 1.2.2; 14 found; start..end, strand, type, name):
      1..50      +  misc_RNA       sTRSV HHRz: hammerhead ribozyme from the tobacco ringspot virus satellite RNA (Khvorova et al., 2003)
    100..813     +  CDS            Superfolder GFP: Superfolder GFP is a basic (constitutively fluorescent) green fluorescent protein published in 2005, derived from Aequorea victoria. It is reported to be a very rapidly-maturing weak dimer.
    890..963     +  promoter       lacIq promoter (fragment): lacI (mutant); In the lacIq allele, a single base change in the promoter boosts expression of the lacI gene about 10-fold.
    964..1572    +  CDS            cymR: CYMR_PSEPU - Experimental evidence at transcript level: Swiss-Prot protein existence level 2. Involved in the repression of the cym and cmt operons which are responsible of the p-cymene degradation. From Pseudomonas putida (Arthrobacter siderocapsulatus).
   1677..1695    -  promoter       tet promoter (fragment): E. coli promoter for tetracycline efflux protein gene
   1705..1825    +  CDS            TcR (fragment): tetracycline efflux protein; tet; confers resistance to tetracycline
   1844..1866    -  rep_origin     RSF ori (fragment): Plasmids containing the RSF 1030 origin of replication can be propagated in E. coli cells that contain additional plasmids with compatible origins.
   1883..1909    +  misc_feature   bom (fragment): basis of mobility region from pBR322
   2008..2063    -  rep_origin     RSF ori (fragment): Plasmids containing the RSF 1030 origin of replication can be propagated in E. coli cells that contain additional plasmids with compatible origins.
   2151..2813    -  CDS            pBBR1 Rep: replication protein for the broad-host-range plasmid pBBR1 from Bordetella bronchiseptica
   2814..3585    -  rep_origin     pBBR1 oriV: replication origin of the broad-host-range plasmid pBBR1 from Bordetella bronchiseptica; requires the pBBR1 Rep protein for replication
   3674..4489    -  CDS            KanR: aminoglycoside phosphotransferase; aph(3')-Ia; confers resistance to kanamycin in bacteria or G418 (Geneticin®) in eukaryotes
   4662..4689    +  protein_bind   CuO: CymR-binding P2 operator sequence from the p-cmt operon of Pseudomonas putida (Mullick et al., 2006) CymR
   4720..4747    +  protein_bind   CuO: CymR-binding P2 operator sequence from the p-cmt operon of Pseudomonas putida (Mullick et al., 2006) CymR
>Addgene plasmid #215305 | pMVV099 | addgene full sequence | sequence record 434104 | Addgene NGS Result
CTGTCACCGGATGTGCTTTCCGGTCTGATGAGTCCGTGAGGACGAAACAGCCTCTACAAATAATTTTGTT
TAATACTAGAGAAAGAGGGGAAATACTAGATGAGCAAAGGAGAAGAACTTTTCACTGGAGTTGTCCCAAT
TCTTGTTGAATTAGATGGTGATGTTAATGGGCACAAATTTTCTGTCCGTGGAGAGGGTGAAGGTGATGCT
ACAAACGGAAAACTCACCCTTAAATTTATTTGCACTACTGGAAAACTACCTGTTCCGTGGCCAACACTTG
TCACTACTCTGACCTATGGTGTTCAATGCTTTTCCCGTTATCCGGATCACATGAAACGGCATGACTTTTT
CAAGAGTGCCATGCCCGAAGGTTATGTACAGGAACGCACTATATCTTTCAAAGATGACGGGACCTACAAG
ACGCGTGCTGAAGTCAAGTTTGAAGGTGATACCCTTGTTAATCGTATCGAGTTAAAGGGTATTGATTTTA
AAGAAGATGGAAACATTCTTGGACACAAACTTGAGTACAACTTTAACTCACACAATGTATACATCACGGC
AGACAAACAAAAGAATGGAATCAAAGCTAACTTCAAAATTCGCCACAACGTTGAAGATGGTTCCGTTCAA
CTAGCAGACCATTATCAACAAAATACTCCAATTGGCGATGGCCCTGTCCTTTTACCAGACAACCATTACC
TGTCGACACAATCTGTCCTTTCGAAAGATCCCAACGAAAAGCGTGACCACATGGTCCTTCTTGAGTTTGT
AACTGCTGCTGGGATTACACATGGCATGGATGAGCTCTACAAATAACTCGGTACCAAATTCCAGAAAAGA
GGCCTCCCGAAAGGGGGGCCTTTTTTCGTTTTGGTCCAATGGCGGCGCGCCATCGAATGGTGCAAAACCT
TTCGCGGTATGGCATGATAGCGCCCGGAAGAGAGTCAATTCAGGGTGGTGAATATGAGCCCGAAACGTCG
TACCCAGGCAGAACGTGCAATGGAAACCCAGGGTAAACTGATTGCAGCAGCACTGGGTGTTCTGCGTGAA
AAAGGTTATGCAGGTTTTCGTATTGCAGATGTTCCGGGTGCAGCCGGTGTTAGCCGTGGTGCACAGAGCC
ATCATTTTCCGACCAAACTGGAACTGCTGCTGGCAACCTTTGAATGGCTGTATGAGCAGATTACCGAACG
TAGCCGTGCACGTCTGGCAAAACTGAAACCGGAAGATGATGTTATTCAGCAGATGCTGGATGATGCAGCA
GAATTTTTTCTGGATGATGATTTTAGCATCGGCCTGGATCTGATTGTTGCAGCAGATCGTGATCCGGCAC
TGCGTGAAGGTATTCAGCGTACCGTTGAACGTAATCGTTTTGTTGTTGAAGATATGTGGCTGGGTGTGCT
GGTGAGCCGTGGTCTGAGCCGTGATGATGCCGAAGATATTCTGTGGCTGATTTTTAACAGCGTTCGTGGT
CTGGTAGTTCGTAGCCTGTGGCAGAAAGATAAAGAACGTTTTGAACGTGTGCGTAATAGCACCCTGGAAA
TTGCACGTGAACGTTATGCAAAATTCAAACGTTGATAAGGATCCTAATTGGTAACGAATCAGACAATTGA
CGGCTCGAGGGAGTAGCATAGGGTTTGCAGAATCCCTGCTTCGTCCATTTGACAGGCACATTATGCATCG
ATGATAAGCTGTCAAACATGAGCAGATCCTCTACGCCGGACGCATCGTGGCCGGCATCACCGGCGCCACA
GGTGCGGTTGCTGGCGCCTATATCGCCGACATCACCGATGGGGAAGATCGGGCTCGCCACTTCGGGCTCA
TGAGCAAATATTTTATCTGAGGTGCTTCCTCGCTCACTGACTCGCTGCACGAGGCAGACCTCAGCGCTAG
CGGAGTGTATACTGGCTTACTATGTTGGCACTGATGAGGGTGTCAGTGAAGTGCTTCATGTGGCAGGAGA
AAAAAGGCTGCACCGGTGCGTCAGCAGAATATGTGATACAGGATATATTCCGCTTCCTCGCTCACTGACT
CGCTACGCTCGGTCGTTCGACTGCGGCGAGCGGAAATGGCTTACGAACGGGGCGGAGATTTCCTGGAAGA
TGCCAGGAAGATACTTAACAGGGAAGTGAGAGGGCCGCGGCAAAGCCGTTCTACCGGCGCGGCAGCGTGA
CCCGTGTCGGCGGCTCCAACGGCTCGCCATCGTCCAGAAAACACGGCTCATCGGGCATCGGCAGGCGCTG
CTGCCCGCGCCGTTCCCATTCCTCCGTTTCGGTCAAGGCTGGCAGGTCTGGTTCCATGCCCGGAATGCCG
GGCTGGCTGGGCGGCTCCTCGCCGGGGCCGGTCGGTAGTTGCTGCTCGCCCGGATACAGGGTCGGGATGC
GGCGCAGGTCGCCATGCCCCAACAGCGATTCGTCCTGGTCGTCGTGATCAACCACCACGGCGGCACTGAA
CACCGACAGGCGCAACTGGTCGCGGGGCTGGCCCCACGCCACGCGGTCATTGACCACGTAGGCCGACACG
GTGCCGGGGCCGTTGAGCTTCACGACGGAGATCCAGCGCTCGGCCACCAAGTCCTTGACTGCGTATTGGA
CCGTCCGCAAAGAACGTCCGATGAGCTTGGAAAGTGTCTTCTGGCTGACCACCACGGCGTTCTGGTGGCC
CATCTGCGCCACGAGGTGATGCAGCAGCATTGCCGCCGTGGGTTTCCTCGCAATAAGCCCGGCCCACGCC
TCATGCGCTTTGCGTTCCGTTTGCACCCAGTGACCGGGCTTGTTCTTGGCTTGAATGCCGATTTCTCTGG
ACTGCGTGGCCATGCTTATCTCCATGCGGTAGGGGTGCCGCACGGTTGCGGCACCATGCGCAATCAGCTG
CAACTTTTCGGCAGCGCGACAACAATTATGCGTTGCGTAAAAGTGGCAGTCAATTACAGATTTTCTTTAA
CCTACGCAATGAGCTATTGCGGGGGGTGCCGCAATGAGCTGTTGCGTACCCCCCTTTTTTAAGTTGTTGA
TTTTTAAGTCTTTCGCATTTCGCCCTATATCTAGTTCTTTGGTGCCCAAAGAAGGGCACCCCTGCGGGGT
TCCCCCACGCCTTCGGCGCGGCTCCCCCTCCGGCAAAAAGTGGCCCCTCCGGGGCTTGTTGATCGACTGC
GCGGCCTTCGGCCTTGCCCAAGGTGGCGCTGCCCCCTTGGAACCCCCGCACTCGCCGCCGTGAGGCTCGG
GGGGCAGGCGGGCGGGCTTCGCCCTTCGACTGCCCCCACTCGCATAGGCTTGGGTCGTTCCAGGCGCGTC
AAGGCCAAGCCGCTGCGCGGTCGCTGCGCGAGCCTTGACCCGCCTTCCACTTGGTGTCCAACCGGCAAGC
GAAGCGCGCAGGCCGCAGGCCGGAGGCTTTTCCCCAGAGAAAATTAAAAAAATTGATGGGGCAAGGCCGC
AGGCCGCGCAGTTGGAGCCGGTGGGTATGTGGTCGAAGGCTGGGTAGCCGGTGGGCAATCCCTGTGGTCA
AGCTCGTGGGCAGGCGCAGCCTGTCCATCAGCTTGTCCAGCAGGGTTGTCCACGGGCCGAGCGAAGCGAG
CCAGCCGGTGGCCGCGAAGATCATCTTATTAAGGGGTCTGACGCTCAGTGGAACGAAAAATCAATCTAAA
GTATATATGAGTAAACTTGGTCTGACAGTTACCTTAGAAAAACTCATCGAGCATCAAATGAAACTGCAAT
TTATTCATATCAGGATTATCAATACCATATTTTTGAAAAAGCCGTTTCTGTAATGAAGGAGAAAACTCAC
CGAGGCAGTTCCATAGGATGGCAAGATCCTGGTATCGGTCTGCGATTCCGACTCGTCCAACATCAATACA
ACCTATTAATTTCCCCTCGTCAAAAATAAGGTTATCAAGTGAGAAATCACCATGAGTGACGACTGAATCC
GGTGAGAATGGCAAAAGCTTATGCATTTCTTTCCAGACTTGTTCAACAGGCCAGCCATTACGCTCGTCAT
CAAAATCACTCGCATCAACCAAACCGTTATTCATTCGTGATTGCGCCTGAGCGAGACGAAATACGCGATC
GCTGTTAAAAGGACAATTACAAACAGGAATCGAATGCAACCGGCGCAGGAACACTGCCAGCGCATCAACA
ATATTTTCACCTGAATCAGGATATTCTTCTAATACCTGGAATGCTGTTTTCCCGGGGATCGCAGTGGTGA
GTAACCATGCATCATCAGGAGTACGGATAAAATGCTTGATGGTCGGAAGAGGCATAAATTCCGTCAGCCA
GTTTAGTCTGACCATCTCATCTGTAACATCATTGGCAACGCTACCTTTGCCATGTTTCAGAAACAACTCT
GGCGCATCGGGCTTCCCATACAATCGATAGATTGTCGCACCTGATTGCCCGACATTATCGCGAGCCCATT
TATACCCATATAAATCAGCATCCATGTTGGAATTTAATCGCGGCCTGGAGCAAGACGTTTCCCGTTGAAT
ATGGCTCATAACACCCCTTGTATTACTGTTTATGTAAGCAGACAGTTTTATTGTTCATGATGATATATTT
TTATCTTGTGCAATGTACATCAGAGATTTTGAGACACAACCAATTATTGAAGGCCTCCCTAACGGGGGGC
CTTTTTTTGTTTCTGGTCTCCCGCTTAACGATCGTTGGCTGAACAAACAGACAATCTGGTCTGTTTGTAT
TATGGAAAATTTTTCTGTATAATAGATTCAACAAACAGACAATCTGGTCTGTTTGTATTATAG
